>Addgene plasmid #98292 | lentiCRISPRv2 neo | addgene full sequence | sequence record 352441 | Addgene NGS Result
TTTTCGCCCTTTGACGTTGGAGTCCACGTTCTTT
[37 nt withheld, positions 35-71]
ACCCTATCTCGGTCTATTCTTTTGATTTATAAGGGATTTTGCCGATTTCGGCCTATTGGTTAAAAAATGA
GCTGATTTAACAAAAATTTAACGCGAATTAATTCTGTGGAATGTGTGTCAGTTAGGGTGTGGAAAGTCCC
CAGGCTCCCCAGCAGGCAGAAGTATGCAAAGCATGCATCTCAATTAGTCAGCAACCAGGTGTGGAAAGTC
CCCAGGCTCCCCAGCAGGCAGAAGTATGCAAAGCATGCATCTCAATTAGTCAGCAACCATAGTCCCGCCC
CTAACTCCGCCCATCCCGCCCCTAACTCCGCCCAGTTCCGCCCATTCTCCGCCCCATGGCTGACTAATTT
TTTTTATTTATGCAGAGGCCGAGGCCGCCTCTGCCTCTGAGCTATTCCAGAAGTAGTGAGGAGGCTTTTT
TGGAGGCCTAGGCTTTTGCAAAAAGCTCCCGGGAGCTTGTATATCCATTTTCGGATCTGATCAGCACGTG
TTGACAATTAATCATCGGCATAGTATATCGGCATAGTATAATACGACAAGGTGAGGAACTAAACCATGGC
CAAGTTGACCAGTGCCGTTCCGGTGCTCACCGCGCGCGACGTCGCCGGAGCGGTCGAGTTCTGGACCGAC
CGGCTCGGGTTCTCCCGGGACTTCGTGGAGGACGACTTCGCCGGTGTGGTCCGGGACGACGTGACCCTGT
TCATCAGCGCGGTCCAGGACCAGGTGGTGCCGGACAACACCCTGGCCTGGGTGTGGGTGCGCGGCCTGGA
CGAGCTGTACGCCGAGTGGTCGGAGGTCGTGTCCACGAACTTCCGGGACGCCTCCGGGCCGGCCATGACC
GAGATCGGCGAGCAGCCGTGGGGGCGGGAGTTCGCCCTGCGCGACCCGGCCGGCAACTGCGTGCACTTCG
TGGCCGAGGAGCAGGACTGACACGTGCTACGAGATTTCGATTCCACCGCCGCCTTCTATGAAAGGTTGGG
CTTCGGAATCGTTTTCCGGGACGCCGGCTGGATGATCCTCCAGCGCGGGGATCTCATGCTGGAGTTCTTC
GCCCACCCCAACTTGTTTATTGCAGCTTATAATGGTTACAAATAAAGCAATAGCATCACAAATTTCACAA
ATAAAGCATTTTTTTCACTGCATTCTAGTTGTGGTTTGTCCAAACTCATCAATGTATCTTATCATGTCTG
TATACCGTCGACCTCTAGCTAGAGCTTGGCGTAATCATGGTCATAGCTGTTTCCTGTGTGAAATTGTTAT
CCGCTCACAATTCCACACAACATACGAGCCGGAAGCATAAAGTGTAAAGCCTGGGGTGCCTAATGAGTGA
GCTAACTCACATTAATTGCGTTGCGCTCACTGCCCGCTTTCCAGTCGGGAAACCTGTCGTGCCAGCTGCA
TTAATGAATCGGCCAACGCGCGGGGAGAGGCGGTTTGCGTATTGGGCGCTCTTCCGCTTCCTCGCTCACT
GACTCGCTGCGCTCGGTCGTTCGGCTGCGGCGAGCGGTATCAGCTCACTCAAAGGCGGTAATACGGTTAT
CCACAGAATCAGGGGATAACGCAGGAAAGAACATGTGAGCAAAAGGCCAGCAAAAGGCCAGGAACCGTAA
AAAGGCCGCGTTGCTGGCGTTTTTCCATAGGCTCCGCCCCCCTGACGAGCATCACAAAAATCGACGCTCA
AGTCAGAGGTGGCGAAACCCGACAGGACTATAAAGATACCAGGCGTTTCCCCCTGGAAGCTCCCTCGTGC
GCTCTCCTGTTCCGACCCTGCCGCTTACCGGATACCTGTCCGCCTTTCTCCCTTCGGGAAGCGTGGCGCT
TTCTCATAGCTCACGCTGTAGGTATCTCAGTTCGGTGTAGGTCGTTCGCTCCAAGCTGGGCTGTGTGCAC
GAACCCCCCGTTCAGCCCGACCGCTGCGCCTTATCCGGTAACTATCGTCTTGAGTCCAACCCGGTAAGAC
ACGACTTATCGCCACTGGCAGCAGCCACTGGTAACAGGATTAGCAGAGCGAGGTATGTAGGCGGTGCTAC
AGAGTTCTTGAAGTGGTGGCCTAACTACGGCTACACTAGAAGAACAGTATTTGGTATCTGCGCTCTGCTG
AAGCCAGTTACCTTCGGAAAAAGAGTTGGTAGCTCTTGATCCGGCAAACAAACCACCGCTGGTAGCGGTG
GTTTTTTTGTTTGCAAGCAGCAGATTACGCGCAGAAAAAAAGGATCTCAAGAAGATCCTTTGATCTTTTC
TACGGGGTCTGACGCTCAGTGGAACGAAAACTCACGTTAAGGGATTTTGGTCATGAGATTATCAAAAAGG
ATCTTCACCTAGATCCTTTTAAATTAAAAATGAAGTTTTAAATCAATCTAAAGTATATATGAGTAAACTT
GGTCTGACAGTTACCAATGCTTAATCAGTGAGGCACCTATCTCAGCGATCTGTCTATTTCGTTCATCCAT
AGTTGCCTGACTCCCCGTCGTGTAGATAACTACGATACGGGAGGGCTTACCATCTGGCCCCAGTGCTGCA
ATGATACCGCGAGACCCACGCTCACCGGCTCCAGATTTATCAGCAATAAACCAGCCAGCCGGAAGGGCCG
AGCGCAGAAGTGGTCCTGCAACTTTATCCGCCTCCATCCAGTCTATTAATTGTTGCCGGGAAGCTAGAGT
AAGTAGTTCGCCAGTTAATAGTTTGCGCAACGTTGTTGCCATTGCTACAGGCATCGTGGTGTCACGCTCG
TCGTTTGGTATGGCTTCATTCAGCTCCGGTTCCCAACGATCAAGGCGAGTTACATGATCCCCCATGTTGT
GCAAAAAAGCGGTTAGCTCCTTCGGTCCTCCGATCGTTGTCAGAAGTAAGTTGGCCGCAGTGTTATCACT
CATGGTTATGGCAGCACTGCATAATTCTCTTACTGTCATGCCATCCGTAAGATGCTTTTCTGTGACTGGT
GAGTACTCAACCAAGTCATTCTGAGAATAGTGTATGCGGCGACCGAGTTGCTCTTGCCCGGCGTCAATAC
GGGATAATACCGCGCCACATAGCAGAACTTTAAAAGTGCTCATCATTGGAAAACGTTCTTCGGGGCGAAA
ACTCTCAAGGATCTTACCGCTGTTGAGATCCAGTTCGATGTAACCCACTCGTGCACCCAACTGATCTTCA
GCATCTTTTACTTTCACCAGCGTTTCTGGGTGAGCAAAAACAGGAAGGCAAAATGCCGCAAAAAAGGGAA
TAAGGGCGACACGGAAATGTTGAATACTCATACTCTTCCTTTTTCAATATTATTGAAGCATTTATCAGGG
TTATTGTCTCATGAGCGGATACATATTTGAATGTATTTAGAAAAATAAACAAATAGGGGTTCCGCGCACA
TTTCCCCGAAAAGTGCCACCTGACGTCGACGGATCGGGAGATCTCCCGATCCCCTATGGTGCACTCTCAG
TACAATCTGCTCTGATGCCGCATAGTTAAGCCAGTATCTGCTCCCTGCTTGTGTGTTGGAGGTCGCTGAG
TAGTGCGCGAGCAAAATTTAAGCTACAACAAGGCAAGGCTTGACCGACAATTGCATGAAGAATCTGCTTA
GGGTTAGGCGTTTTGCGCTGCTTCGCGATGTACGGGCCAGATATACGCGCGCGTTGACATTGATTATTGA
CTAGTTATTAATAGTAATCAATTACGGGGTCATTAGTTCATAGCCCATATATGGAGTTCCGCGTTACATA
ACTTACGGTAAATGGCCCGCCTGGCTGACCGCCCAACGACCCCCGCCCATTGACGTCAATAATGACGTAT
GTTCCCATAGTAACGCCAATAGGGACTTTCCATTGACGTCAATGGGTGGAGTATTTACGGTAAACTGCCC
ACTTGGCAGTACATCAAGTGTATCATATGCCAAGTACGCCCCCTATTGACGTCAATGACGGTAAATGGCC
CGCCTGGCATTATGCCCAGTACATGACCTTATGGGACTTTCCTACTTGGCAGTACATCTACGTATTAGTC
ATCGCTATTACCATGGTGATGCGGTTTTGGCAGTACATCAATGGGCGTGGATAGCGGTTTGACTCACGGG
GATTTCCAAGTCTCCACCCCATTGACGTCAATGGGAGTTTGTTTTGGCACCAAAATCAACGGGACTTTCC
AAAATGTCGTAACAACTCCGCCCCATTGACGCAAATGGGCGGTAGGCGTGTACGGTGGGAGGTCTATATA
AGCAGCGCGTTTTGCCTGTACTGGGTCTCTCTGGTTAGACCAGATCTGAGCCTGGGAGCTCTCTGGCTAA
CTAGGGAACCCACTGCTTAAGCCTCAATAAAGCTTGCCTTGAGTGCTTCAAGTAGTGTGTGCCCGTCTGT
TGTGTGACTCTGGTAACTAGAGATCCCTCAGACCCTTTTAGTCAGTGTGGAAAATCTCTAGCAGTGGCGC
CCGAACAGGGACTTGAAAGCGAAAGGGAAACCAGAGGAGCTCTCTCGACGCAGGACTCGGCTTGCTGAAG
CGCGCACGGCAAGAGGCGAGGGGCGGCGACTGGTGAGTACGCCAAAAATTTTGACTAGCGGAGGCTAGAA
GGAGAGAGATGGGTGCGAGAGCGTCAGTATTAAGCGGGGGAGAATTAGATCGCGATGGGAAAAAATTCGG
TTAAGGCCAGGGGGAAAGAAAAAATATAAATTAAAACATATAGTATGGGCAAGCAGGGAGCTAGAACGAT
TCGCAGTTAATCCTGGCCTGTTAGAAACATCAGAAGGCTGTAGACAAATACTGGGACAGCTACAACCATC
CCTTCAGACAGGATCAGAAGAACTTAGATCATTATATAATACAGTAGCAACCCTCTATTGTGTGCATCAA
AGGATAGAGATAAAAGACACCAAGGAAGCTTTAGACAAGATAGAGGAAGAGCAAAACAAAAGTAAGACCA
CCGCACAGCAAGCGGCCGCTGATCTTCAGACCTGGAGGAGGAGATATGAGGGACAATTGGAGAAGTGAAT
TATATAAATATAAAGTAGTAAAAATTGAACCATTAGGAGTAGCACCCACCAAGGCAAAGAGAAGAGTGGT
GCAGAGAGAAAAAAGAGCAGTGGGAATAGGAGCTTTGTTCCTTGGGTTCTTGGGAGCAGCAGGAAGCACT
ATGGGCGCAGCGTCAATGACGCTGACGGTACAGGCCAGACAATTATTGTCTGGTATAGTGCAGCAGCAGA
ACAATTTGCTGAGGGCTATTGAGGCGCAACAGCATCTGTTGCAACTCACAGTCTGGGGCATCAAGCAGCT
CCAGGCAAGAATCCTGGCTGTGGAAAGATACCTAAAGGATCAACAGCTCCTGGGGATTTGGGGTTGCTCT
GGAAAACTCATTTGCACCACTGCTGTGCCTTGGAATGCTAGTTGGAGTAATAAATCTCTGGAACAGATTT
GGAATCACACGACCTGGATGGAGTGGGACAGAGAAATTAACAATTACACAAGCTTAATACACTCCTTAAT
TGAAGAATCGCAAAACCAGCAAGAAAAGAATGAACAAGAATTATTGGAATTAGATAAATGGGCAAGTTTG
TGGAATTGGTTTAACATAACAAATTGGCTGTGGTATATAAAATTATTCATAATGATAGTAGGAGGCTTGG
TAGGTTTAAGAATAGTTTTTGCTGTACTTTCTATAGTGAATAGAGTTAGGCAGGGATATTCACCATTATC
GTTTCAGACCCACCTCCCAACCCCGAGGGGACCCGACAGGCCCGAAGGAATAGAAGAAGAAGGTGGAGAG
AGAGACAGAGACAGATCCATTCGATTAGTGAACGGATCGGCACTGCGTGCGCCAATTCTGCAGACAAATG
GCAGTATTCATCCACAATTTTAAAAGAAAAGGGGGGATTGGGGGGTACAGTGCAGGGGAAAGAATAGTAG
ACATAATAGCAACAGACATACAAACTAAAGAATTACAAAAACAAATTACAAAAATTCAAAATTTTCGGGT
TTATTACAGGGACAGCAGAGATCCAGTTTGGTTAATTAAGGTACCGAGGGCCTATTTCCCATGATTCCTT
CATATTTGCATATACGATACAAGGCTGTTAGAGAGATAATTAGAATTAATTTGACTGTAAACACAAAGAT
ATTAGTACAAAATACGTGACGTAGAAAGTAATAATTTCTTGGGTAGTTTGCAGTTTTAAAATTATGTTTT
AAAATGGACTATCATATGCTTACCGTAACTTGAAAGTATTTCGATTTCTTGGCTTTATATATCTTGTGGA
AAGGACGAAACACCGGAGACGGTTGTAAATGAGCACACAAAATACACATGCTAAAATATTATATTCTATG
ACCTTTATAAAATCAACCAAAATCTTCTTTTTAATAACTTTAGTATCAATAATTAGAATTTTTATGTTCC
TTTTTGCAAACTTTTAATAAAAATGAGCAAAATAAAAAAACGCTAGTTTTAGTAACTCGCGTTGTTTTCT
TCACCTTTAATAATAGCTACTCCACCACTTGTTCCTAAGCGGTCAGCTCCTGCTTCAATCATTTTTTGAG
CATCTTCAAATGTTCTAACTCCACCAGCTGCTTTAACTAAAGCATTGTCTTTAACAACTGACTTCATTAG
TTTAACATCTTCAAATGTTGCACCTGATTTTGAAAATCCTGTTGATGTTTTAACAAATTCTAATCCAGCT
TCAACAGCTATTTCACAAGCTTTCATGATTTCTTCTTTTGTTAATAAACAATTTTCCATAATACATTTAA
CAACATGTGATCCAGCTGCTTTTTTTACAGCTTTCATGTCTTCTAAAACTAATTCATAATTTTTGTCTTT
TAATGCACCAATATTTAATACCATATCAATTTCTGTTGCACCATCTTTAATTGCTTCAGAAACTTCGAAT
GCTTTTGTAGCTGTTGTGCATGCACCTAGAGGAAAACCTACAACATTTGTTATTCCTACATTTGTGCCTT
TTAATAATTCTTTACAATAGCTTGTTCAATATGAATTAACACAAACTGTTGCAAAATCAAATTCAATTGC
TTCATCACATAATTGTTTAATTTCAGCTTTCGTAGCATCTTGTTTTAATAATGTGTGATCTATATATTTG
TTTAGTTTCATTTTTTCTCCTATATATTCATTTTTAATTTTAATTCTTTAATAATTTCGTCTACTTTAAC
TTTAGCGTTTTGAACAGATTCACCAACACCTATAAAATAAATTTTTAGTTTAGGTTCAGTTCCACTTGGG
CGAACAGCAAATCATGACTTATCTTCTAAATAAAATTTTAGTAAGTCTTGTCCTGGCATATTATACATTC
CATCGATGTAGTCTTCAACATTAACAACTTTAAGTCCAGCAATTTGAGTTAAGGGTGTTGCTCTCAATGA
TTTCATTAATGGTTCAATTTTTAATTTCTTTTCTTCTGGTTTAAAATTCAAGTTTAAAGTGAAAGTGTAA
TATGCACCCATTTCTTTAAATAAATCTTCTAAATAGTCTACTAATGTTTTATTTTGTTTTTTATAAAATC
AAGCAGCCTCTGCTATTAATATAGAAGCTTGTATTCCATCTTTATCTCTAGCTGAGTCATCAATTACATA
TCCATAACTTTCTTCATAAGCAAAAACAAAATTTAATCCGTTATCTTCTTCTTTAGCAATTTCTCTACCC
ATTCATTTAAATCCAGTTAAAGTTTTTACAATATTAACTCCATATTTTTCATGAGCGATTCTATCACCCA
AATCACTTGTTACAAAACTTGAATATAGAGCCGGATTTTTTGGAATGCTATTTAAGCGTTTTAGATTTGA
TAATTTTCAATCAATTAAAATTGGTCCTGTTTGATTTCCATCTAATCTTACAAAATGACCATCATGTTTT
ATTGCCATTCCAAATCTGTCAGCATCTGGGTCATTCATAATAATAATATCTGCATCATGTTTAATACCAT
ATTCAAGCGGTATTTTTCATGCAGGATCAAATTCTGGATTTGGATTTACAACATTTTTAAATGTTTCATC
TTCAAATGCATGCTCTTCAACCTCAATAACGTTATATCCTGATTCACGTAATATTTTTGGGGTAAATTTA
GTTCCTGTTCCATTAACTGCGCTAAAAATAATTTTTAAATCTTTTTTAGCTTCTTGCTCTTTTTTGTACG
TCTCTGTTTTAGAGCTAGAAATAGCAAGTTAAAATAAGGCTAGTCCGTTATCAACTTGAAAAAGTGGCAC
CGAGTCGGTGCTTTTTTGAATTCGCTAGCTAGGTCTTGAAAGGAGTGGGAATTGGCTCCGGTGCCCGTCA
GTGGGCAGAGCGCACATCGCCCACAGTCCCCGAGAAGTTGGGGGGAGGGGTCGGCAATTGATCCGGTGCC
TAGAGAAGGTGGCGCGGGGTAAACTGGGAAAGTGATGTCGTGTACTGGCTCCGCCTTTTTCCCGAGGGTG
GGGGAGAACCGTATATAAGTGCAGTAGTCGCCGTGAACGTTCTTTTTCGCAACGGGTTTGCCGCCAGAAC
ACAGGACCGGTTCTAGAGCGCTGCCACCATGGACAAGAAGTACAGCATCGGCCTGGACATCGGCACCAAC
TCTGTGGGCTGGGCCGTGATCACCGACGAGTACAAGGTGCCCAGCAAGAAATTCAAGGTGCTGGGCAACA
CCGACCGGCACAGCATCAAGAAGAACCTGATCGGAGCCCTGCTGTTCGACAGCGGCGAAACAGCCGAGGC
CACCCGGCTGAAGAGAACCGCCAGAAGAAGATACACCAGACGGAAGAACCGGATCTGCTATCTGCAAGAG
ATCTTCAGCAACGAGATGGCCAAGGTGGACGACAGCTTCTTCCACAGACTGGAAGAGTCCTTCCTGGTGG
AAGAGGATAAGAAGCACGAGCGGCACCCCATCTTCGGCAACATCGTGGACGAGGTGGCCTACCACGAGAA
GTACCCCACCATCTACCACCTGAGAAAGAAACTGGTGGACAGCACCGACAAGGCCGACCTGCGGCTGATC
TATCTGGCCCTGGCCCACATGATCAAGTTCCGGGGCCACTTCCTGATCGAGGGCGACCTGAACCCCGACA
ACAGCGACGTGGACAAGCTGTTCATCCAGCTGGTGCAGACCTACAACCAGCTGTTCGAGGAAAACCCCAT
CAACGCCAGCGGCGTGGACGCCAAGGCCATCCTGTCTGCCAGACTGAGCAAGAGCAGACGGCTGGAAAAT
CTGATCGCCCAGCTGCCCGGCGAGAAGAAGAATGGCCTGTTCGGAAACCTGATTGCCCTGAGCCTGGGCC
TGACCCCCAACTTCAAGAGCAACTTCGACCTGGCCGAGGATGCCAAACTGCAGCTGAGCAAGGACACCTA
CGACGACGACCTGGACAACCTGCTGGCCCAGATCGGCGACCAGTACGCCGACCTGTTTCTGGCCGCCAAG
AACCTGTCCGACGCCATCCTGCTGAGCGACATCCTGAGAGTGAACACCGAGATCACCAAGGCCCCCCTGA
GCGCCTCTATGATCAAGAGATACGACGAGCACCACCAGGACCTGACCCTGCTGAAAGCTCTCGTGCGGCA
GCAGCTGCCTGAGAAGTACAAAGAGATTTTCTTCGACCAGAGCAAGAACGGCTACGCCGGCTACATTGAC
GGCGGAGCCAGCCAGGAAGAGTTCTACAAGTTCATCAAGCCCATCCTGGAAAAGATGGACGGCACCGAGG
AACTGCTCGTGAAGCTGAACAGAGAGGACCTGCTGCGGAAGCAGCGGACCTTCGACAACGGCAGCATCCC
CCACCAGATCCACCTGGGAGAGCTGCACGCCATTCTGCGGCGGCAGGAAGATTTTTACCCATTCCTGAAG
GACAACCGGGAAAAGATCGAGAAGATCCTGACCTTCCGCATCCCCTACTACGTGGGCCCTCTGGCCAGGG
GAAACAGCAGATTCGCCTGGATGACCAGAAAGAGCGAGGAAACCATCACCCCCTGGAACTTCGAGGAAGT
GGTGGACAAGGGCGCTTCCGCCCAGAGCTTCATCGAGCGGATGACCAACTTCGATAAGAACCTGCCCAAC
GAGAAGGTGCTGCCCAAGCACAGCCTGCTGTACGAGTACTTCACCGTGTATAACGAGCTGACCAAAGTGA
AATACGTGACCGAGGGAATGAGAAAGCCCGCCTTCCTGAGCGGCGAGCAGAAAAAGGCCATCGTGGACCT
GCTGTTCAAGACCAACCGGAAAGTGACCGTGAAGCAGCTGAAAGAGGACTACTTCAAGAAAATCGAGTGC
TTCGACTCCGTGGAAATCTCCGGCGTGGAAGATCGGTTCAACGCCTCCCTGGGCACATACCACGATCTGC
TGAAAATTATCAAGGACAAGGACTTCCTGGACAATGAGGAAAACGAGGACATTCTGGAAGATATCGTGCT
GACCCTGACACTGTTTGAGGACAGAGAGATGATCGAGGAACGGCTGAAAACCTATGCCCACCTGTTCGAC
GACAAAGTGATGAAGCAGCTGAAGCGGCGGAGATACACCGGCTGGGGCAGGCTGAGCCGGAAGCTGATCA
ACGGCATCCGGGACAAGCAGTCCGGCAAGACAATCCTGGATTTCCTGAAGTCCGACGGCTTCGCCAACAG
AAACTTCATGCAGCTGATCCACGACGACAGCCTGACCTTTAAAGAGGACATCCAGAAAGCCCAGGTGTCC
GGCCAGGGCGATAGCCTGCACGAGCACATTGCCAATCTGGCCGGCAGCCCCGCCATTAAGAAGGGCATCC
TGCAGACAGTGAAGGTGGTGGACGAGCTCGTGAAAGTGATGGGCCGGCACAAGCCCGAGAACATCGTGAT
CGAAATGGCCAGAGAGAACCAGACCACCCAGAAGGGACAGAAGAACAGCCGCGAGAGAATGAAGCGGATC
GAAGAGGGCATCAAAGAGCTGGGCAGCCAGATCCTGAAAGAACACCCCGTGGAAAACACCCAGCTGCAGA
ACGAGAAGCTGTACCTGTACTACCTGCAGAATGGGCGGGATATGTACGTGGACCAGGAACTGGACATCAA
CCGGCTGTCCGACTACGATGTGGACCATATCGTGCCTCAGAGCTTTCTGAAGGACGACTCCATCGACAAC
AAGGTGCTGACCAGAAGCGACAAGAACCGGGGCAAGAGCGACAACGTGCCCTCCGAAGAGGTCGTGAAGA
AGATGAAGAACTACTGGCGGCAGCTGCTGAACGCCAAGCTGATTACCCAGAGAAAGTTCGACAATCTGAC
CAAGGCCGAGAGAGGCGGCCTGAGCGAACTGGATAAGGCCGGCTTCATCAAGAGACAGCTGGTGGAAACC
CGGCAGATCACAAAGCACGTGGCACAGATCCTGGACTCCCGGATGAACACTAAGTACGACGAGAATGACA
AGCTGATCCGGGAAGTGAAAGTGATCACCCTGAAGTCCAAGCTGGTGTCCGATTTCCGGAAGGATTTCCA
GTTTTACAAAGTGCGCGAGATCAACAACTACCACCACGCCCACGACGCCTACCTGAACGCCGTCGTGGGA
ACCGCCCTGATCAAAAAGTACCCTAAGCTGGAAAGCGAGTTCGTGTACGGCGACTACAAGGTGTACGACG
TGCGGAAGATGATCGCCAAGAGCGAGCAGGAAATCGGCAAGGCTACCGCCAAGTACTTCTTCTACAGCAA
CATCATGAACTTTTTCAAGACCGAGATTACCCTGGCCAACGGCGAGATCCGGAAGCGGCCTCTGATCGAG
ACAAACGGCGAAACCGGGGAGATCGTGTGGGATAAGGGCCGGGATTTTGCCACCGTGCGGAAAGTGCTGA
GCATGCCCCAAGTGAATATCGTGAAAAAGACCGAGGTGCAGACAGGCGGCTTCAGCAAAGAGTCTATCCT
GCCCAAGAGGAACAGCGATAAGCTGATCGCCAGAAAGAAGGACTGGGACCCTAAGAAGTACGGCGGCTTC
GACAGCCCCACCGTGGCCTATTCTGTGCTGGTGGTGGCCAAAGTGGAAAAGGGCAAGTCCAAGAAACTGA
AGAGTGTGAAAGAGCTGCTGGGGATCACCATCATGGAAAGAAGCAGCTTCGAGAAGAATCCCATCGACTT
TCTGGAAGCCAAGGGCTACAAAGAAGTGAAAAAGGACCTGATCATCAAGCTGCCTAAGTACTCCCTGTTC
GAGCTGGAAAACGGCCGGAAGAGAATGCTGGCCTCTGCCGGCGAACTGCAGAAGGGAAACGAACTGGCCC
TGCCCTCCAAATATGTGAACTTCCTGTACCTGGCCAGCCACTATGAGAAGCTGAAGGGCTCCCCCGAGGA
TAATGAGCAGAAACAGCTGTTTGTGGAACAGCACAAGCACTACCTGGACGAGATCATCGAGCAGATCAGC
GAGTTCTCCAAGAGAGTGATCCTGGCCGACGCTAATCTGGACAAAGTGCTGTCCGCCTACAACAAGCACC
GGGATAAGCCCATCAGAGAGCAGGCCGAGAATATCATCCACCTGTTTACCCTGACCAATCTGGGAGCCCC
TGCCGCCTTCAAGTACTTTGACACCACCATCGACCGGAAGAGGTACACCAGCACCAAAGAGGTGCTGGAC
GCCACCCTGATCCACCAGAGCATCACCGGCCTGTACGAGACACGGATCGACCTGTCTCAGCTGGGAGGCG
ACAAGCGACCTGCCGCCACAAAGAAGGCTGGACAGGCTAAGAAGAAGAAAGATTACAAAGACGATGACGA
TAAGGGATCCGGCGCAACAAACTTCTCTCTGCTGAAACAAGCCGGAGATGTCGAAGAGAATCCTGGACCG
ATTGAACAAGATGGATTGCACGCAGGTTCTCCGGCCGCTTGGGTGGAGAGGCTATTCGGCTATGACTGGG
CACAACAGACAATCGGCTGCTCTGATGCCGCCGTGTTCCGGCTGTCAGCGCAGGGGCGCCCGGTTCTTTT
TGTCAAGACCGACCTGTCCGGTGCCCTGAATGAACTGCAGGACGAGGCAGCGCGGCTATCGTGGCTGGCC
ACGACGGGCGTTCCTTGCGCAGCTGTGCTCGACGTTGTCACTGAAGCGGGAAGGGACTGGCTGCTATTGG
GCGAAGTGCCGGGGCAGGATCTCCTGTCATCTCACCTTGCTCCTGCCGAGAAAGTATCCATCATGGCTGA
TGCAATGCGGCGGCTGCATACGCTTGATCCGGCTACCTGCCCATTCGACCACCAAGCGAAACATCGCATC
GAGCGAGCACGTACTCGGATGGAAGCCGGTCTTGTCGATCAGGATGATCTGGACGAAGAGCATCAGGGGC
TCGCGCCAGCCGAACTGTTCGCCAGGCTCAAGGCGCGCATGCCCGACGGCGAGGATCTCGTCGTGACCCA
TGGCGATGCCTGCTTGCCGAATATCATGGTGGAAAATGGCCGCTTTTCTGGATTCATCGACTGTGGCCGG
CTGGGTGTGGCGGACCGCTATCAGGACATAGCGTTGGCTACCCGTGATATTGCTGAAGAGCTTGGCGGCG
AATGGGCTGACCGCTTCCTCGTGCTTTACGGTATCGCCGCTCCCGATTCGCAGCGCATCGCCTTCTATCG
CCTTCTTGACGAGTTCTTCTGAACGCGTTAAGTCGACAATCAACCTCTGGATTACAAAATTTGTGAAAGA
TTGACTGGTATTCTTAACTATGTTGCTCCTTTTACGCTATGTGGATACGCTGCTTTAATGCCTTTGTATC
ATGCTATTGCTTCCCGTATGGCTTTCATTTTCTCCTCCTTGTATAAATCCTGGTTGCTGTCTCTTTATGA
GGAGTTGTGGCCCGTTGTCAGGCAACGTGGCGTGGTGTGCACTGTGTTTGCTGACGCAACCCCCACTGGT
TGGGGCATTGCCACCACCTGTCAGCTCCTTTCCGGGACTTTCGCTTTCCCCCTCCCTATTGCCACGGCGG
AACTCATCGCCGCCTGCCTTGCCCGCTGCTGGACAGGGGCTCGGCTGTTGGGCACTGACAATTCCGTGGT
GTTGTCGGGGAAATCATCGTCCTTTCCTTGGCTGCTCGCCTGTGTTGCCACCTGGATTCTGCGCGGGACG
TCCTTCTGCTACGTCCCTTCGGCCCTCAATCCAGCGGACCTTCCTTCCCGCGGCCTGCTGCCGGCTCTGC
GGCCTCTTCCGCGTCTTCGCCTTCGCCCTCAGACGAGTCGGATCTCCCTTTGGGCCGCCTCCCCGCGTCG
ACTTTAAGACCAATGACTTACAAGGCAGCTGTAGATCTTAGCCACTTTTTAAAAGAAAAGGGGGGACTGG
AAGGGCTAATTCACTCCCAACGAAGACAAGATCTGCTTTTTGCTTGTACTGGGTCTCTCTGGTTAGACCA
GATCTGAGCCTGGGAGCTCTCTGGCTAACTAGGGAACCCACTGCTTAAGCCTCAATAAAGCTTGCCTTGA
GTGCTTCAAGTAGTGTGTGCCCGTCTGTTGTGTGACTCTGGTAACTAGAGATCCCTCAGACCCTTTTAGT
CAGTGTGGAAAATCTCTAGCAGGGCCCGTTTAAACCCGCTGATCAGCCTCGACTGTGCCTTCTAGTTGCC
AGCCATCTGTTGTTTGCCCCTCCCCCGTGCCTTCCTTGACCCTGGAAGGTGCCACTCCCACTGTCCTTTC
CTAATAAAATGAGGAAATTGCATCGCATTGTCTGAGTAGGTGTCATTCTATTCTGGGGGGTGGGGTGGGG
CAGGACAGCAAGGGGGAGGATTGGGAAGACAATAGCAGGCATGCTGGGGATGCGGTGGGCTCTATGGCTT
CTGAGGCGGAAAGAACCAGCTGGGGCTCTAGGGGGTATCCCC
[124 nt withheld, positions 14814-14937]
C
[91 nt withheld, positions 14939-15029]
A
[42 nt withheld, positions 15031-15072]
Features (pLannotate 1.2.2; 34 found; start..end, strand, type, name):
    184..513     +  promoter       SV40 promoter: SV40 enhancer and early promoter
    561..608     +  promoter       EM7 promoter: synthetic bacterial promoter&nbsp
    627..1001    +  CDS            BleoR: antibiotic-binding protein; Sh ble from Streptoalloteichus hindustanus; confers resistance to bleomycin, phleomycin, and Zeocin™
   1011..1136    +  CDS            ble (fragment): BLE_KLEPN - Experimental evidence at protein level: Swiss-Prot protein existence level 1. Binding protein with a strong affinity to the bleomycin family of antibiotics. Binds to CL990; an antimitotic-antibiotic compound. From Klebsiella pneumoniae.
   1131..1252    +  polyA_signal   SV40 poly(A) signal: SV40 polyadenylation signal
   1323..1345    -  protein_bind   lac operator (fragment): The lac repressor binds to the lac operator to inhibit transcription in E. coli. This inhibition can be relieved by adding lactose or isopropyl-β-D-thiogalactopyranoside (IPTG). lac repressor encoded by lacI
   1349..1379    -  promoter       lac promoter: promoter for the E. coli lac operon
   1394..1415    -  protein_bind   CAP binding site: CAP binding activates transcription in the presence of cAMP. E. coli catabolite activator protein
   1428..1520    -  CDS            lacI (fragment): lac repressor; lacI; The lac repressor binds to the lac operator to inhibit transcription in E. coli. This inhibition can be relieved by adding lactose or isopropyl-β-D-thiogalactopyranoside (IPTG).
   1703..2291    -  rep_origin     ori: high-copy-number ColE1/pMB1/pBR322/pUC origin of replication
   2462..3322    -  CDS            AmpR: β-lactamase; bla; confers resistance to ampicillin, carbenicillin, and related antibiotics
   3323..3427    -  promoter       AmpR promoter: bla
   3486..3538    -  misc_feature   bom (fragment): basis of mobility region from pBR322
   3697..4076    +  enhancer       CMV enhancer: human cytomegalovirus immediate early enhancer
   4077..4276    +  promoter       CMV promoter: human cytomegalovirus (CMV) immediate early promoter
   4294..4474    +  LTR            5' LTR (truncated): truncated 5' long terminal repeat (LTR) from HIV-1
   4521..4646    +  misc_feature   HIV-1 Ψ: packaging signal of human immunodeficiency virus type 1
   4630..4993    +  CDS            HIV-1 gag (fragment): gag protein from human immunodeficiency virus 1; gag
   5139..5372    +  misc_feature   RRE: The Rev response element (RRE) of HIV-1 allows for Rev-dependent mRNA export from the nucleus to the cytoplasm.
   5749..5849    +  CDS            Rev (fragment): human immunodeficiency virus 1 (HIV-1) Rev protein; rev; enhances nuclear export of unspliced and incompletely spliced viral mRNAs
   5899..6016    +  misc_feature   cPPT/CTS: central polypurine tract and central termination sequence of HIV-1
   6067..6307    +  promoter       U6 promoter: RNA polymerase III promoter for human U6 snRNA
   6493..7152    -  CDS            deoC1: DEOC1_STAAN - Also known as dra. Experimental evidence at protein level: Swiss-Prot protein existence level 1. Catalyzes a reversible aldol reaction between acetaldehyde and D-glyceraldehyde 3-phosphate to generate 2-deoxy-D-ribose 5- phosphate. From Staphylococcus aureus (strain N315).
   8197..8272    +  misc_RNA       gRNA scaffold: guide RNA scaffold for the Streptococcus pyogenes CRISPR/Cas9 system
   8290..8308    +  CDS            small t antigen (fragment): SV40 (simian virus 40) small t antigen
   8334..8545    +  promoter       EF-1α core promoter: core promoter for human elongation factor EF-1α
   8570..12673   +  CDS            Cas9: Cas9 (Csn1) endonuclease from the Streptococcus pyogenes Type II CRISPR/Cas system generates RNA-guided double strand breaks in DNA
  12811..13603   +  CDS            NeoR/KanR (fragment): aminoglycoside phosphotransferase from Tn5; aph(3')-II (or nptII); confers resistance to neomycin, kanamycin, and G418 (Geneticin®)
  13619..14207   +  misc_feature   WPRE: woodchuck hepatitis virus posttranscriptional regulatory element
  14258..14277   +  misc_feature   cPPT/CTS (fragment): central polypurine tract and central termination sequence of HIV-1
  14279..14512   +  LTR            3' LTR (ΔU3): self-inactivating 3' long terminal repeat (LTR) from HIV-1
  14544..14768   +  polyA_signal   bGH poly(A) signal: bovine growth hormone polyadenylation signal
  14772..14793   +  promoter       SV40 promoter (fragment): SV40 enhancer and early promoter
  14814..170     +  rep_origin     f1 ori (across the origin) (sequence partly withheld): f1 bacteriophage origin of replication; arrow indicates direction of (+) strand synthesis
