[The description below was written by a language model from this plasmid's Addgene catalogue record and pLannotate feature annotations shown in this document.]
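Description:
lentiCRISPRv2 neo is an empty-backbone, single-vector lentiviral CRISPR plasmid of about 15.1 kb, derived from lentiCRISPRv2 by replacing the original mammalian selection marker with a neomycin resistance gene, so that transduced cells are selected with G418. In bacteria it is maintained through a high-copy ColE1/pUC-type origin and ampicillin resistance. An f1 origin is also present. Outside the viral region the backbone carries an SV40/EM7-driven bleomycin (Zeocin) resistance cassette with an SV40 polyadenylation signal, which would not be packaged into virus.

The transfer cassette has a third-generation, self-inactivating design. A CMV enhancer/promoter drives a truncated HIV-1 5' LTR, followed by the Ψ packaging signal with a gag fragment, the RRE and the cPPT/CTS. It ends in a ΔU3 3' LTR followed by a bGH polyadenylation signal.

Two expression units sit between these elements. The first is a human U6 promoter upstream of the S. pyogenes guide RNA scaffold. The roughly 1.9 kb between them is a filler region (partly annotated as a bacterial deoC1 match) flanked by BsmBI sites. Annealed oligonucleotides encoding an sgRNA are cloned in its place, as for the parent vector. The second unit uses an EF-1α core promoter to drive S. pyogenes Cas9 joined through a P2A peptide to NeoR, so both proteins come from one transcript, which is stabilised by a downstream WPRE. The P2A-neo segment was inserted between BamHI and MluI sites, and the second MluI site of the parent plasmid was destroyed to keep this site unique.

The plasmid allows Cas9 and a guide to be delivered together for gene knockout in cells where G418 selection is preferred, for example alongside vectors that use other markers.
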