Addgene plasmid #98292: lentiCRISPRv2 neo
Purpose: (Empty Backbone) Variant of lentiCRISPRv2 that confers G418 resistance
Depositing lab: Brett Stringer. Publication: A reference collection of patient-derived cell line and xenograft models of proneural, classical and mesenchymal glioblastoma. Stringer BW, Day BW, D'Souza RCJ, Jamieson PR, Ensbey KS, Bruce ZC, Lim YC, Goasdoue K, Offenhauser C, Akgul S, Allan S, Robertson T, Lucas P, Tollesson G, Campbell S, Winter C, Do H, Dobrovic A, Inglis PL, Jeffree RL, Johns TG, Boyd AW. Sci Rep. 2019 Mar 20;9(1):4902. doi: 10.1038/s41598-019-41277-z. PubMed 30894629.
Backbone
  Vector backbone: lentiCRISPRv2
  Backbone manufacturer: Feng Zhang (Addgene #52961)
  Backbone size (bp): 15072
  Vector type: Lentiviral, CRISPR
  Selectable markers: Neomycin (select with G418)
Growth in bacteria
  Bacterial resistance: Ampicillin, 100 μg/mL
  Growth temperature: 37°C
  Growth strain: NEB Stable
  Copy number: High Copy
Gene/Insert
  Gene/Insert name: P2a-neo
  Promoter: EF-1a
  Cloning method: Restriction Enzyme; 5′ cloning site BamHI (not destroyed); 3′ cloning site MluI (not destroyed)
  Sequencing primers: 5′ CCAAAGAGGTGCTGGACG; 3′ WPRE-R (CATAGCGTAAAAGGAGCAACA)
Terms and licenses: Academic/Nonprofit Terms; Industry Terms: Not Available to Industry
Depositor comments: Double stranded oligonucleotides encoding sgRNA sequences can be cloned between the BsmBI restriction sites as for lentiCRISPRv2. The second MluI site in the original lentiCRISPRv2 plasmid was destroyed by Klenow end-filling and religation after MluI digestion. For target guide (sgRNA) sequence cloning instructions, please see https://www.addgene.org/52961 for the Zhang's lab lentiCRISPR v2 guide.
How to cite: lentiCRISPRv2 neo was a gift from Brett Stringer (Addgene plasmid # 98292 ; http://n2t.net/addgene:98292 ; RRID:Addgene_98292)
